Addgene plasmid #219071: SFFV-MEF2C-Brd 98
Purpose: Transcription factor MEF2C with a specific barcode assigned.
Depositing lab: Filipe Pereira. Depositing organization: Center for Neuroscience and Cell Biology, University of Coimbra. Publication: A combinatorial transcription factor screening platform for immune cell reprogramming. Kurochkin I, Altman AR, Caiado I, Pertiga-Cabral D, Halitzki E, Minaeva M, Zimmermannova O, Henriques-Oliveira L, Klein D, Nair M, Oliveira D, Cajal LR, Knittel R, Feick C, Ringner M, Martin M, Cirovic B, Pires CF, Rosa FF, Sitnicka E, Theis FJ, Pereira CF. Cell Syst. 2026 Jan 21;17(1):101457. doi: 10.1016/j.cels.2025.101457. Epub 2026 Jan 14. PubMed 41539305.
Backbone
  Vector backbone: SFFV-MCS
  Backbone size w/o insert (bp): 6638
  Vector type: Lentiviral
Growth in bacteria
  Bacterial resistance: Ampicillin, 100 μg/mL
  Growth temperature: 37°C
  Growth strain: NEB Stable
  Copy number: High Copy
Gene/Insert
  Gene/Insert name: MEF2C
  Species: H. sapiens (human)
  Insert size (bp): 1422
  Entrez Gene: MEF2C (a.k.a. C5DELq14.3, DEL5q14.3, NEDHSIL)
  Promoter: The spleen focus-forming virus (SFFV) promoter
  Cloning method: Restriction Enzyme; 5′ cloning site Bsp119I (not destroyed); 3′ cloning site BstHI (not destroyed)
Terms and licenses: Academic/Nonprofit Terms; Industry Terms: Not Available to Industry
Depositor comments: Barcode sequence cloned into XbaI restriction site. Design of plasmid is as follows: SFFV-[TF sequence]-WPRE-[Barcode sequence].
How to cite: SFFV-MEF2C-Brd 98 was a gift from Filipe Pereira (Addgene plasmid # 219071 ; http://n2t.net/addgene:219071 ; RRID:Addgene_219071)
