[The description below was written by a language model from this plasmid's Addgene catalogue record and pLannotate feature annotations shown in this document.]
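Description:
SFFV-MEF2C-Brd 98 is a lentiviral transfer plasmid built on the SFFV-MCS backbone that expresses human MEF2C together with a construct-specific DNA barcode. The sequenced plasmid is about 8 kb. It is maintained in E. coli through a high-copy ColE1/pUC-type origin with ampicillin selection (AmpR), and also carries an f1 origin, an SV40 origin and remnants of a pBluescript-style cloning region (lac promoter/operator, lacZα fragment, T3 and T7 promoters). No mammalian selection marker or fluorescent reporter is annotated.

The viral portion has a third-generation, self-inactivating layout. An RSV promoter fused to a truncated HIV-1 5' LTR drives genomic RNA production in packaging cells, followed by the Ψ packaging signal with a gag fragment, the Rev response element for Rev-dependent nuclear export, and the cPPT/CTS, which aids nuclear import of the reverse-transcribed genome. Because the 3' LTR is ΔU3, expression after integration depends on the internal spleen focus-forming virus (SFFV) promoter, a strong retroviral LTR promoter commonly chosen for haematopoietic cells. It drives the MEF2C coding sequence, cloned between Bsp119I and BstHI sites. Downstream lies a WPRE, which enhances transcript stability and expression. According to the depositor, the barcode sits after the WPRE at an XbaI site (SFFV–TF–WPRE–barcode), though it is not annotated as a separate feature in the table. An SV40 poly(A) signal follows the 3' LTR.

The barcode's position within the transcribed region should allow the delivered factor to be identified from sequencing data. This fits the plasmid's origin in a combinatorial transcription factor screening platform for immune cell reprogramming.
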