Features (pLannotate 1.2.2; 28 found; start..end, strand, type, name):
      7..132     -  misc_feature   HIV-1 Ψ: packaging signal of human immunodeficiency virus type 1
    179..359     -  LTR            5' LTR (truncated): truncated 5' long terminal repeat (LTR) from HIV-1
    360..586     -  promoter       RSV promoter: Rous sarcoma virus enhancer/promoter
    614..632     -  promoter       T3 promoter: promoter for bacteriophage T3 RNA polymerase
    677..693     -  protein_bind   lac operator: The lac repressor binds to the lac operator to inhibit transcription in E. coli. This inhibition can be relieved by adding lactose or isopropyl-β-D-thiogalactopyranoside (IPTG). lac repressor encoded by lacI
    701..731     -  promoter       lac promoter: promoter for the E. coli lac operon
    746..767     -  protein_bind   CAP binding site: CAP binding activates transcription in the presence of cAMP. E. coli catabolite activator protein
    780..872     -  CDS            lacI (fragment): lac repressor; lacI; The lac repressor binds to the lac operator to inhibit transcription in E. coli. This inhibition can be relieved by adding lactose or isopropyl-β-D-thiogalactopyranoside (IPTG).
   1055..1643    -  rep_origin     ori: high-copy-number ColE1/pMB1/pBR322/pUC origin of replication
   1814..2674    -  CDS            AmpR: β-lactamase; bla; confers resistance to ampicillin, carbenicillin, and related antibiotics
   2675..2779    -  promoter       AmpR promoter: bla
   2832..3260    -  rep_origin     f1 ori (sequence partly withheld): f1 bacteriophage origin of replication; arrow indicates direction of (+) strand synthesis
   3265..3420    -  CDS            lacZα (fragment): LacZα fragment of β-galactosidase; lacZ fragment
   3428..3446    +  promoter       T7 promoter: promoter for bacteriophage T7 RNA polymerase
   3467..3602    -  rep_origin     SV40 ori: SV40 origin of replication
   3642..3763    -  polyA_signal   SV40 poly(A) signal: SV40 polyadenylation signal
   3835..4068    -  LTR            3' LTR (ΔU3): self-inactivating 3' long terminal repeat (LTR) from HIV-1
   4070..4129    -  CDS            nef (fragment): NEF_HV1Z2 - Experimental evidence at protein level: Swiss-Prot protein existence level 1. Extracellular Nef protein targets CD4(+) T-lymphocytes for apoptosis by interacting with CXCR4 surface receptors. From Human immunodeficiency virus type 1 group M subtype D (isolate Z2/CDC-Z34) (HIV-1).
   4187..4590    -  misc_feature   WPRE: woodchuck hepatitis virus posttranscriptional regulatory element
   4722..4781    -  CDS            S (fragment): HBSAG_WHV6 - Experimental evidence at transcript level: Swiss-Prot protein existence level 2. The middle envelope protein plays an important role in the budding of the virion. It is involved in the induction of budding in a nucleocapsid independent way. In this process the majority of envelope proteins bud to form subviral lipoprotein particles of 22 nm of diameter that do not contain a nucleocapsid (By similarity). From Woodchuck hepatitis B virus (isolate w64/pWS23) (WHV).
   4781..4806    -  misc_feature   MCS (fragment): pBluescript multiple cloning site
   4817..6205    -  CDS            MEF2C: MEF2C_HUMAN - Experimental evidence at protein level: Swiss-Prot protein existence level 1. Transcription activator which binds specifically to the MEF2 element present in the regulatory regions of many muscle-specific genes. Controls cardiac morphogenesis and myogenesis, and is also involved in vascular development. Enhances transcriptional activation mediated by SOX18. Plays an essential role in hippocampal-dependent learning and memory by suppressing the number of excitatory synapses and thus regulating basal and evoked synaptic transmission. Crucial for normal neuronal development, distrib
   6230..6253    -  misc_feature   MCS (fragment): pBluescript multiple cloning site
   6263..6664    -  promoter       SFFV promoter: spleen focus-forming virus long terminal repeat (LTR) promoter
   6698..6815    -  misc_feature   cPPT/CTS: central polypurine tract and central termination sequence of HIV-1
   6834..6934    -  CDS            Rev (fragment): human immunodeficiency virus 1 (HIV-1) Rev protein; rev; enhances nuclear export of unspliced and incompletely spliced viral mRNAs
   7311..7544    -  misc_feature   RRE: The Rev response element (RRE) of HIV-1 allows for Rev-dependent mRNA export from the nucleus to the cytoplasm.
   7690..23      -  CDS            HIV-1 gag (fragment) (across the origin): gag protein from human immunodeficiency virus 1; gag
>Addgene plasmid #219071 | SFFV-MEF2C-Brd 98 | addgene full sequence | sequence record 450420 | Addgene NGS Result
AATACTGACGCTCTCGCACCCATCTCTCTCCTTCTAGCCTCCGCTAGTCAAAATTTTTGGCGTACTCACC
AGTCGCCGCCCCTCGCCTCTTGCCGTGCGCGCTTCAGCAAGCCGAGTCCTGCGTCGAGAGAGCTCCTCTG
GTTTCCCTTTCGCTTTCAAGTCCCTGTTCGGGCGCCACTGCTAGAGATTTTCCACACTGACTAAAAGGGT
CTGAGGGATCTCTAGTTACCAGAGTCACACAACAGACGGGCACACACTACTTGAAGCACTCAAGGCAAGC
TTTATTGAGGCTTAAGCAGTGGGTTCCCTAGTTAGCCAGAGAGCTCCCAGGCTCAGATCTGGTCTAACCA
GAGAGACCCGTTTATGTATCGAGCTAGGCACTTAAATACAATATCTCTGCAATGCGGCAATTCAGTGGTT
CGTCCAATCCATGTCAGACCCGTCTGTTGCCTTCCTAATAAGGCACGATCGTACCACCTTACTTCCACCA
ATCGGCATGCACGGTGCTTTTTCTCTCCTTGTAAGGCATGTTGCTAACTCATCGTTACCATGTTGCAAGA
CTACAAGAGTATTGCATAAGACTACATTAAGCTTGCAGCTCCAGCTTTTGTTCCCTTTAGTGAGGGTTAA
TTGCGCGCTTGGCGTAATCATGGTCATAGCTGTTTCCTGTGTGAAATTGTTATCCGCTCACAATTCCACA
CAACATACGAGCCGGAAGCATAAAGTGTAAAGCCTGGGGTGCCTAATGAGTGAGCTAACTCACATTAATT
GCGTTGCGCTCACTGCCCGCTTTCCAGTCGGGAAACCTGTCGTGCCAGCTGCATTAATGAATCGGCCAAC
GCGCGGGGAGAGGCGGTTTGCGTATTGGGCGCTCTTCCGCTTCCTCGCTCACTGACTCGCTGCGCTCGGT
CGTTCGGCTGCGGCGAGCGGTATCAGCTCACTCAAAGGCGGTAATACGGTTATCCACAGAATCAGGGGAT
AACGCAGGAAAGAACATGTGAGCAAAAGGCCAGCAAAAGGCCAGGAACCGTAAAAAGGCCGCGTTGCTGG
CGTTTTTCCATAGGCTCCGCCCCCCTGACGAGCATCACAAAAATCGACGCTCAAGTCAGAGGTGGCGAAA
CCCGACAGGACTATAAAGATACCAGGCGTTTCCCCCTGGAAGCTCCCTCGTGCGCTCTCCTGTTCCGACC
CTGCCGCTTACCGGATACCTGTCCGCCTTTCTCCCTTCGGGAAGCGTGGCGCTTTCTCATAGCTCACGCT
GTAGGTATCTCAGTTCGGTGTAGGTCGTTCGCTCCAAGCTGGGCTGTGTGCACGAACCCCCCGTTCAGCC
CGACCGCTGCGCCTTATCCGGTAACTATCGTCTTGAGTCCAACCCGGTAAGACACGACTTATCGCCACTG
GCAGCAGCCACTGGTAACAGGATTAGCAGAGCGAGGTATGTAGGCGGTGCTACAGAGTTCTTGAAGTGGT
GGCCTAACTACGGCTACACTAGAAGAACAGTATTTGGTATCTGCGCTCTGCTGAAGCCAGTTACCTTCGG
AAAAAGAGTTGGTAGCTCTTGATCCGGCAAACAAACCACCGCTGGTAGCGGTGGTTTTTTTGTTTGCAAG
CAGCAGATTACGCGCAGAAAAAAAGGATCTCAAGAAGATCCTTTGATCTTTTCTACGGGGTCTGACGCTC
AGTGGAACGAAAACTCACGTTAAGGGATTTTGGTCATGAGATTATCAAAAAGGATCTTCACCTAGATCCT
TTTAAATTAAAAATGAAGTTTTAAATCAATCTAAAGTATATATGAGTAAACTTGGTCTGACAGTTACCAA
TGCTTAATCAGTGAGGCACCTATCTCAGCGATCTGTCTATTTCGTTCATCCATAGTTGCCTGACTCCCCG
TCGTGTAGATAACTACGATACGGGAGGGCTTACCATCTGGCCCCAGTGCTGCAATGATACCGCGAGACCC
ACGCTCACCGGCTCCAGATTTATCAGCAATAAACCAGCCAGCCGGAAGGGCCGAGCGCAGAAGTGGTCCT
GCAACTTTATCCGCCTCCATCCAGTCTATTAATTGTTGCCGGGAAGCTAGAGTAAGTAGTTCGCCAGTTA
ATAGTTTGCGCAACGTTGTTGCCATTGCTACAGGCATCGTGGTGTCACGCTCGTCGTTTGGTATGGCTTC
ATTCAGCTCCGGTTCCCAACGATCAAGGCGAGTTACATGATCCCCCATGTTGTGCAAAAAAGCGGTTAGC
TCCTTCGGTCCTCCGATCGTTGTCAGAAGTAAGTTGGCCGCAGTGTTATCACTCATGGTTATGGCAGCAC
TGCATAATTCTCTTACTGTCATGCCATCCGTAAGATGCTTTTCTGTGACTGGTGAGTACTCAACCAAGTC
ATTCTGAGAATAGTGTATGCGGCGACCGAGTTGCTCTTGCCCGGCGTCAATACGGGATAATACCGCGCCA
CATAGCAGAACTTTAAAAGTGCTCATCATTGGAAAACGTTCTTCGGGGCGAAAACTCTCAAGGATCTTAC
CGCTGTTGAGATCCAGTTCGATGTAACCCACTCGTGCACCCAACTGATCTTCAGCATCTTTTACTTTCAC
CAGCGTTTCTGGGTGAGCAAAAACAGGAAGGCAAAATGCCGCAAAAAAGGGAATAAGGGCGACACGGAAA
TGTTGAATACTCATACTCTTCCTTTTTCAATATTATTGAAGCATTTATCAGGGTTATTGTCTCATGAGCG
GATACATATTTGAATGTATTTAGAAAAATAAACAAATAGGGGTTCCGCGCACATTTCCCCGAAAAGTGCC
ACCTAAATTGTAAGCGTTAATATTTTGTTAAAATTCGCGTTAAATTTTTGTTAAATCAGCTCATTTTTTA
ACCAATAGGCCGAAATCGGCAAAATCCCTTATAAATCAAAAGAATAGACCGAGATAGGGT
[37 nt withheld, positions 2931-2967]
AAAGAACGTGGACTCCAACGTCAAAGG
[49 nt withheld, positions 2995-3043]
T
[91 nt withheld, positions 3045-3135]
G
[124 nt withheld, positions 3137-3260]
CCCATTCGCCATTCAGGCTGCGCAACTGTTGGGAAGGGCGATCGGTGCGGGCCTCTTCGCTATTACGCCA
GCTGGCGAAAGGGGGATGTGCTGCAAGGCGATTAAGTTGGGTAACGCCAGGGTTTTCCCAGTCACGACGT
TGTAAAACGACGGCCAGTGAGCGCGCGTAATACGACTCACTATAGGGCGAATTGGGTACGTCCCTAGGCC
TCCAAAAAAGCCTCCTCACTACTTCTGGAATAGCTCAGAGGCCGAGGCGGCCTCGGCCTCTGCATAAATA
AAAAAAATTAGTCAGCCATGGGGCGGAGAATGGGCGGAACTGGGCGGAGTTAGGGGCGGGATGGGCGGAG
TTAGGGGCGGGATAGCTAGAGCCAGACATGATAAGATACATTGATGAGTTTGGACAAACCACAACTAGAA
TGCAGTGAAAAAAATGCTTTATTTGTGAAATTTGTGATGCTATTGCTTTATTTGTAACCATTATAAGCTG
CAATAAACAAGTTCCTCTCACTCTCTGATATTCATTTCTTTGCAAGTTATAAATACTGAATAATAAGATG
ACATGAACTACTACTGCTAGAGATTTTCCACACTGACTAAAAGGGTCTGAGGGATCTCTAGTTACCAGAG
TCACACAACAGACGGGCACACACTACTTGAAGCACTCAAGGCAAGCTTTATTGAGGCTTAAGCAGTGGGT
TCCCTAGTTAGCCAGAGAGCTCCCAGGCTCAGATCTGGTCTAACCAGAGAGACCCAGTACAAGCAAAAAG
CAGATCTTGTCTTCGTTGGGAGTGAATTAGCCCTTCCAGTCCCCCCTTTTCTTTTAAAAAGTGGCTAAGA
TCTACAGCTGCCTTGTAAGTCATTGGTCTAGAAGCGCTGCCAATAATGTACATCTAGAAGGTACAGCTTG
ATATCGAATTGCAAAGGACGTCAGCTTCCCCGACAACACCACGGAATTATCAGTGCCCAGCAACCTAGCC
CCTGTCCAGCAGCGGGCAAGGCAGGCGGCGATGAGTTCTGCCGTGGCGATCGGGAGGGGGAAAGCGAAAG
TCCCAGAAAGGAGTTGACAGGTGGTGGCAATGCCCCAGCCAGTGGGGGTTGCGTCAGCAAACACAGAGCA
CACCACGCCACGTTGACGGACAACGGGCCACAACTCCTCATAAAGAGACAGCAACCAGGATTTATACAAG
GAGGAGAAAACGAAAGCCGTACGGGAAGCAATAGCATGATACAGAGGCATTAAAGCAGCATATCCACACA
GCGTAAAAGGAGCAACATAGTTAAGAATATCAGTCAATCTTTCACAAATTTTGTAATCCAGAGGTTGATT
AACAGGAACAGAGCGTAAATAACGGGAAAGTTTCTTAACATGTTTGTCTTGTGGCAATACACCTGAACTA
GTAATTACATATCCCTAAAAATGTAAATGATTGCCCCACCATTTTGTTTTATTAACATTTAAATGTATAC
CCAAATCAAGAAAAACAGAACAAATATGGGAATAAATGGCGGTAAGATGCTCGAATTCCTGCAGCCCGGG
GGATCCGACCGGTCTATGTTGCCCATCCTTCAGAAAGTCGCATGCGCTTGACTGAGGGACTTTCCCTTTC
GTCCGGCGAAGGTCTGGTGAGTCCAATGGGGGAGTGGAATTCGTTCCGGTGATCCTCTCGGTCGCTCCCG
TCGTACGAACTGCTACAGCTGCTCAAGCTGTCAACAGGAGATCTCCCCGCCTCGTGGCGCGTGTGTTGTG
GGTATCTCGAAGGGGTGGTGGTACGGTCTCTAGGAGGAGAAACAGGTTCTGACTTGATGTTGAGGCTTTG
AGTAGAAGGCAGGGAGAGATTTGAACTCTGAGATAAATGAGTGCTAGTGCAAGCTCCCAACTGACTGAGG
GCAGATGGTGGCATGTTATGTAGGTGTTGCTGTTGCCAGCCAGTTACTGAACCAAGGTGAAGAGCGCTGG
CGGTGTTAAACCCAGACAGAGATGACAGGTCTGCACTACTCAGAGAGTACTCGGTACCATATGTTGTTGA
AATGGCTGATGGATATCCTCCCATTCCTTGTCCTGGTAAAGTAGGAGTTGCTACGGAAACCACTGGGGTA
GCCAATGACTGAGCCGACTGGGAGTTATTTATCCTTTGATTCACTGATGGCATCGTATTCTTGCTGCCTG
GTGGAATAAGAACTCGGAGATCTGGTTTACGGTTATTCATTCCTAAATTCATTGGGGGAGGAGATTTTGC
TTGCATATTCTTGTTCAAGTTACCAGGTGAGACCAGCAGACCTGGTGAGTTTCGGGGATTGCCATACCCG
TTCCCTGCACTGGTGCCTGCACCAGACGTGAGGTCTCCACCCATCAGACCACCTGTGTTACCTGCACTTG
GAGGTCGATGTGTTACACCAGGAGACATACTATTCCTCTGCAGAGAAGGGTGAGCCAGTGGCAATAGGTT
GGGGTTTCCCAGTGAGCTGACAGGGTTGCTGTACACCAAACTGTTGTGGCTGGACACTGGGATGGAGACT
GGCATCTCGAAGTTGGGAGGTGGAACAGCAGGAATTTTATGACTCTTGATCATATTATCAAATTCTTCAT
TAATTTTTTTGTATTTTTCTTCAGTGCGTGGGGTGAGTGCATAAGAGGAGTCGGGATCGGGGCTTTCACA
GCCTTTGTTTTCTTTCTTGTTCAATGCCTCCACGATGTCTGAGTTTGTCCGGCTCTCATGCGGCTCGTTG
TACTCCGTGTACTTGAGAAGCACTTTGTCCATGTCGGTGCTGGCATACTGGAACAGCTTGTTGGTGCTGT
TGAAGATGATCAGCGCAATCTCACAGTCACACAGCACGCTCAGCTCATAAGCCTTCTTCATCAACCCAAA
TTTCCTCTTTGTAAATGTCACCTGTCTGTTACGTTCATCCATAATCCTCGTAATCTGAATCTTTTTTCTC
CCCATTTCGAACCGCGGGCTAGCGGATCCGTCGACGGTATCGATAAGCTTGATTCGACCGGCCGACTCAG
TCTGTCGGAGGACTGGCGCGCCGAGTGAGGGGTTGTGAGCTCTTTTATAGAGCTCGGGAAGCAGAAGCGC
GCGAACAGAAGCGAGAAGCAGGCTGATTGGTTAATTCAAATAAGGCGCAGGGTCATTTCAGGTCCTTGGG
GGAGCCTGGAAACATCTGATGGGTCTTAAGAAACTGCTGAGGGTTGGGCCATATCTGGGGACCATCTGTT
CTTGGCCTCGGGCCGGGGCCGAAACTGCGGTGACCATCTGTTCTTGGCCCCGGGCCGGGGCCGAAACTGC
TCACCGCAGATATCCTGTTTGGCCCAACGTTAGCTATTTTCATGTACCCGCCCTTGATCTGAACTTCTCT
ATTCTTGGTTTGGTATTTTTCCATGCCTTGCAAAATGGCGTTACTGCAGCCAGCTCGAGGCTAGTCTCGT
GATCGATAAAATTTTGAATTTTTGTAATTTGTTTTTGTAATTCTTTAGTTTGTATGTCTGTTGCTATTAT
GTCTACTATTCTTTCCCCTGCACTGTACCCCCCAATCCCCCCTTTTCTTTTAAAAGTTAACCGATACCGT
CGAGATCCGTTCACTAATCGAATGGATCTGTCTCTGTCTCTCTCTCCACCTTCTTCTTCTATTCCTTCGG
GCCTGTCGGGTCCCCTCGGGGTTGGGAGGTGGGTCTGAAACGATAATGGTGAATATCCCTGCCTAACTCT
ATTCACTATAGAAAGTACAGCAAAAACTATTCTTAAACCTACCAAGCCTCCTACTATCATTATGAATAAT
TTTATATACCACAGCCAATTTGTTATGTTAAACCAATTCCACAAACTTGCCCATTTATCTAATTCCAATA
ATTCTTGTTCATTCTTTTCTTGCTGGTTTTGCGATTCTTCAATTAAGGAGTGTATTAAGCTTGTGTAATT
GTTAATTTCTCTGTCCCACTCCATCCAGGTCGTGTGATTCCAAATCTGTTCCAGAGATTTATTACTCCAA
CTAGCATTCCAAGGCACAGCAGTGGTGCAAATGAGTTTTCCAGAGCAACCCCAAATCCCCAGGAGCTGTT
GATCCTTTAGGTATCTTTCCACAGCCAGGATTCTTGCCTGGAGCTGCTTGATGCCCCAGACTGTGAGTTG
CAACAGATGCTGTTGCGCCTCAATAGCCCTCAGCAAATTGTTCTGCTGCTGCACTATACCAGACAATAAT
TGTCTGGCCTGTACCGTCAGCGTCATTGACGCTGCGCCCATAGTGCTTCCTGCTGCTCCCAAGAACCCAA
GGAACAAAGCTCCTATTCCCACTGCTCTTTTTTCTCTCTGCACCACTCTTCTCTTTGCCTTGGTGGGTGC
TACTCCTAATGGTTCAATTTTTACTACTTTATATTTATATAATTCACTTCTCCAATTGTCCCTCATATCT
CCTCCTCCAGGTCTGAAGATCAGCGGCCGCTTGCTGTGCGGTGGTCTTACTTTTGTTTTGCTCTTCCTCT
ATCTTGTCTAAAGCTTCCTTGGTGTCTTTTATCTCTATCCTTTGATGCACACAATAGAGGGTTGCTACTG
TATTATATAATGATCTAAGTTCTTCTGATCCTGTCTGAAGGGATGGTTGTAGCTGTCCCAGTATTTGTCT
ACAGCCTTCTGATGTTTCTAACAGGCCAGGATTAACTGCGAATCGTTCTAGCTCCCTGCTTGCCCATACT
ATATGTTTTAATTTATATTTTTTCTTTCCCCCTGGCCTTAACCGAATTTTTTCCCATCGCGATCTAATTC
TCCCCCGCTT
