>Addgene plasmid #219071 | SFFV-MEF2C-Brd 98 | depositor partial sequence | sequence record 427694 | Barcode sequence
TGTACATTATTGGCAGCGCT
